Addgene plasmid #109961: pHH0103_NR1D2_Hormone-recep
Purpose: Protein expression and purification of NR1D2_Hormone-recep
Depositing lab: Sachdev Sidhu. Depositing organization: University of Toronto. Publication: Large-scale survey and database of high affinity ligands for peptide recognition modules. Teyra J, Kelil A, Jain S, Helmy M, Jajodia R, Hooda Y, Gu J, D'Cruz AA, Nicholson SE, Min J, Sudol M, Kim PM, Bader GD, Sidhu SS. Mol Syst Biol. 2020 Dec;16(12):e9310. doi: 10.15252/msb.20199310. PubMed 33438817.
Backbone
  Vector backbone: pHH0103
  Vector type: Bacterial Expression
Growth in bacteria
  Bacterial resistance: Ampicillin, 100 μg/mL
  Growth temperature: 37°C
  Growth strain: DH5alpha
  Copy number: Low Copy
Gene/Insert
  Gene/Insert name: NR1D2_Hormone-recep
  Species: H. sapiens (human)
  Cloning method: Restriction Enzyme; 5′ cloning site Sfi1 (unknown if destroyed); 3′ cloning site Not1 (unknown if destroyed)
Terms and licenses: Academic/Nonprofit Terms; Industry Terms: Not Available to Industry
How to cite: pHH0103_NR1D2_Hormone-recep was a gift from Sachdev Sidhu (Addgene plasmid # 109961 ; http://n2t.net/addgene:109961 ; RRID:Addgene_109961)
