[The description below was written by a language model from this plasmid's Addgene catalogue record and pLannotate feature annotations shown in this document.]
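Description:
pHH0103_NR1D2_Hormone-recep is a 7.3 kb bacterial expression plasmid built on the pHH0103 backbone and intended for producing and purifying the hormone-receptor (ligand-binding) domain of human NR1D2, a heme-responsive nuclear receptor that acts as a transcriptional repressor in the circadian clock. It is propagated in E. coli under ampicillin selection (AmpR with its own bla promoter) from a ColE1/pBR322-type origin accompanied by the bom region. The catalogue lists it as low copy. The rop gene is annotated only as two fragments interrupted by an f1 phage origin, which would allow single-stranded DNA production with helper phage.

Expression is driven by the strong hybrid tac promoter followed by a lac operator, and the plasmid carries its own lacI gene under the up-mutated lacIq promoter, so transcription is tightly repressed until induced with IPTG. The annotated features downstream are, in order, a 6xHis tag, Schistosoma japonicum glutathione S-transferase and the NR1D2 fragment, which was inserted between SfiI and NotI sites. This arrangement is consistent with a doubly tagged His-GST fusion that can be captured on nickel or glutathione resin, though the record does not explicitly confirm a single continuous reading frame. An fd phage terminator follows the insert.

Beyond the terminator lie fragments of M13 gene III and of the tetracycline resistance gene and its promoter. These appear to be remnants of a phage-display phagemid ancestor rather than functional parts of the expression cassette. The associated work is a large-scale survey of peptide ligands for peptide recognition modules, in which purified domains of this kind would plausibly serve as targets for binding selections.
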