Features (pLannotate 1.2.2; 21 found; start..end, strand, type, name):
      1..29      +  promoter       tac promoter: strong E. coli promoter; hybrid between the trp and lac UV5 promoters
     37..53      +  protein_bind   lac operator: The lac repressor binds to the lac operator to inhibit transcription in E. coli. This inhibition can be relieved by adding lactose or isopropyl-β-D-thiogalactopyranoside (IPTG). lac repressor encoded by lacI
    138..155     +  CDS            6xHis: 6xHis affinity tag
    171..824     +  CDS            GST26_SCHJA: Experimental evidence at protein level: Swiss-Prot protein existence level 1. GST isoenzymes appear to play a central role in the parasite detoxification system. Other functions are also suspected including a role in increasing the solubility of haematin in the parasite gut. From Schistosoma japonicum (Blood fluke).
    906..1487    +  CDS            NR1D2 (fragment): NR1D2_HUMAN - Experimental evidence at protein level: Swiss-Prot protein existence level 1. Transcriptional repressor which coordinates circadian rhythm and metabolic pathways in a heme-dependent manner. Integral component of the complex transcription machinery that governs circadian rhythmicity and forms a critical negative limb of the circadian clock by directly repressing the expression of core clock components ARNTL/BMAL1 and CLOCK. Also regulates genes involved in metabolic functions, including lipid metabolism and the inflammatory response. Acts as a receptor for heme which stimulates it
   1503..1550    +  terminator     fd terminator (sequence withheld): central terminator from bacteriophage fd (Otsuka and Kunisawa, 1982)
   1555..1767    +  CDS            M13 gene III (fragment) (sequence partly withheld): pIII; III; minor coat protein
   1782..2252    +  CDS            M13 gene III (fragment) (sequence partly withheld): pIII; III; minor coat protein
   2274..2344    +  CDS            TcR (fragment): tetracycline efflux protein; tet; confers resistance to tetracycline
   2586..2966    -  CDS            YPB1_ECOLX: Protein predicted: Swiss-Prot protein existence level 4. From Escherichia coli.
   2983..3134    +  CDS            rop (fragment): Rop protein, which maintains plasmids at low copy number; rop
   3170..3598    -  rep_origin     f1 ori (sequence partly withheld): f1 bacteriophage origin of replication; arrow indicates direction of (+) strand synthesis
   3607..3646    +  CDS            rop (fragment): Rop protein, which maintains plasmids at low copy number; rop
   3748..3888    +  misc_feature   bom: basis of mobility region from pBR322
   4074..4661    -  rep_origin     ori: high-copy-number ColE1/pMB1/pBR322/pUC origin of replication
   4832..5692    -  CDS            AmpR: β-lactamase; bla; confers resistance to ampicillin, carbenicillin, and related antibiotics
   5693..5797    -  promoter       AmpR promoter: bla
   5906..5983    +  promoter       lacIq promoter: lacI (mutant); In the lacIq allele, a single base change in the promoter boosts expression of the lacI gene about 10-fold.
   5984..7066    +  CDS            lacI: lac repressor; lacI; The lac repressor binds to the lac operator to inhibit transcription in E. coli. This inhibition can be relieved by adding lactose or isopropyl-β-D-thiogalactopyranoside (IPTG).
   7079..7100    +  protein_bind   CAP binding site: CAP binding activates transcription in the presence of cAMP. E. coli catabolite activator protein
   7119..7136    +  promoter       tet promoter (fragment): E. coli promoter for tetracycline efflux protein gene
>Addgene plasmid #109961 | pHH0103_NR1D2_Hormone-recep | addgene full sequence | sequence record 217276 | Addgene NGS Result
TTGACAATTAATCATCGGCTCGTATAATGTGTGGAATTGTGAGCGGATAACAATTTCACACAGGAAACAG
CCAGTCCGTTTAGGTGTTTTCACGAGCACTTCACCAACAAGGACCATAGATTATGAAAATCGAAGAACAC
CATCACCATCACCATTCCAGCGGTAAGCTTATGTCCCCTATACTAGGTTATTGGAAAATTAAGGGCCTTG
TGCAACCCACTCGACTTCTTTTGGAATATCTTGAAGAAAAATATGAAGAGCATTTGTATGAGCGCGATGA
AGGTGATAAATGGCGAAACAAAAAGTTTGAATTGGGTTTGGAGTTTCCCAATCTTCCTTATTATATTGAT
GGTGATGTTAAATTAACACAGTCTATGGCCATCATACGTTATATAGCTGACAAGCACAACATGTTGGGTG
GTTGTCCAAAAGAGCGTGCAGAGATTTCAATGCTTGAAGGAGCGGTTTTGGATATTAGATACGGTGTTTC
GAGAATTGCATATAGTAAAGACTTTGAAACTCTCAAAGTTGATTTTCTTAGCAAGCTACCTGAAATGCTG
AAAATGTTCGAAGATCGTTTATGTCATAAAACATATTTAAATGGTGATCATGTAACCCATCCTGACTTCA
TGTTGTATGACGCTCTTGATGTTGTTTTATACATGGACCCAATGTGCCTGGATGCGTTCCCAAAATTAGT
TTGTTTTAAAAAACGTATTGAAGCTATCCCACAAATTGATAAGTACTTGAAATCCAGCAAGTATATAGCA
TGGCCTTTGCAGGGCTGGCAAGCCACGTTTGGTGGTGGCGACCATCCTCCAAAATCGGATCTGGAAGTTC
TGTTCCAGGGGCCCCTGTCCAGCGGTCTGGTTCCGCGTGGTTCCGGTACCGCGGCCCAGCCGGCCTTAAG
CAAAAGCCCGTATGTTGATCCGCATAAAAGCGGTCATGAAATCTGGGAAGAATTTTCCATGAGCTTTACA
CCGGCAGTTAAAGAAGTTGTGGAATTTGCAAAACGCATTCCGGGTTTTCGTGATCTGAGCCAGCATGATC
AGGTTAATCTGCTGAAAGCAGGCACCTTTGAAGTTCTGATGGTTCGTTTTGCCAGCCTGTTTGATGCAAA
AGAACGTACCGTTACCTTTCTGGGTAGCAAAAAATACAGCGTTGATGATCTGCATAGCATGGGTGCCGGT
GACCTGCTGAATAGTATGTTTGAATTTAGCGAAAAACTGAACGCACTGCAGCTGAGTGATGAAGAAATGA
GTCTGTTTACCGCAGTTGTTCTGGTTAGCGCAGATCGTAGCGGTATTGAAAATGTTAATAGCGTTGAAGC
CCTGCAAGAAACCCTGATTCGTGCACTGCGTACACTGATTATGAAAAATCATCCGAATGAGGCCAGCATC
TTTACCAAACTGCTGCTGAAGCTGCCGGATCTGCGTAGCCTGAATAATATGCATAGTGAAGAACTGCTGG
CGTTTAAAGTTCATCCTGCGGCCGCATA
[142 nt withheld, positions 1499-1640]
C
[98 nt withheld, positions 1642-1739]
AGTTTGTACTGGTGACGAAACTCAGTGTCTAGCTAGAGTGGC
[149 nt withheld, positions 1782-1930]
T
[41 nt withheld, positions 1932-1972]
T
[62 nt withheld, positions 1974-2035]
A
[35 nt withheld, positions 2037-2071]
CCTCCCTCAATCGGTTGAATGTCGCCCTTTTGTCTTTGGCGCTGGTAAACCATATGAA
[86 nt withheld, positions 2130-2215]
T
[54 nt withheld, positions 2217-2270]
CTAGCGCCGCCCTATACCTTGTCTGCCTCCCCGCGTTGCGTCGCGGTGCATGGAGCCGGGCCACCTCGAC
CTGAATGGAAGCCGGCGGCACCTCGCTAACGGATTCACCACTCCAAGAATTGGAGCCAATCAATTCTTGC
GGAGAACTGTGAATGCGCAAACCAACCCTTGGCAGAACATATCCATCGCGTCCGCCATCTCCAGCAGCCG
CACGCGGCGCATCTCGGGCAGCGTTGGGTCCTGGCCACGGGTGCGCATGATCGTGCTCCTGTCGTTGAGG
ACCCGGCTAGGCTGGCGGGGTTGCCTTACTGGTTAGCAGAATGAATCACCGATACGCGAGCGAACGTGAA
GCGACTGCTGCTGCAAAACGTCTGCGACCTGAGCAACAACATGAATGGTCTTCGGTTTCCGTGTTTCGTA
AAGTCTGGAAACGCGGAAGTCAGCGCCCTGCACCATTATGTTCCGGATCTGCATCGCAGGATGCTGCTGG
CTACCCTGTGGAACACCTACATCTGTATTAACGAAGCGCTGGCATTGACCCTGAGTGATTTTTCTCTGGT
CCCGCCGCATCCATACCGCCAGTTGTTTACCCTCACAACGTTCCAGTAACCGGGCATGTTCATCATCAGT
AACCCGTATCGTGAGCATCCTCTCTCGTTTCATCGGTATCATTACCCCCATGAACAGAAATCCCCCTTAC
ACGGAGGCATCAGTGACCAAACAGGAAAAAACCGCCCTTAACATGGCCCGCTTTATCAGAAGCCAGACAT
TAACGCTTCTGGAGAAACTCAACGAGCTGGACGCGGATGAACAGGCAGACATCTGTGAATCGCTTCACGA
CCACGCTGATGAGCTTTACCGCAGGATCCGCGAAATTGTAAGCGTTAATATTTTGTTAAAATTCGCGTTA
AATTTTTGTTAAATCAGCTCATTTTTTAACCAATAGGCCGAAATCGGCAAAATCCCTTATAAATCAAAAG
AATAGACCGAGATAGGGT
[37 nt withheld, positions 3269-3305]
AAAGAACGTGGACTCCAACGTCAAAGG
[49 nt withheld, positions 3333-3381]
T
[91 nt withheld, positions 3383-3473]
G
[124 nt withheld, positions 3475-3598]
CGCGGATCCTGCCTCGCGCGTTTCGGTGATGACGGTGAAAACCTCTGACACATGCAGCTCCCGGAGACGG
TCACAGCTTGTCTGTAAGCGGATGCCGGGAGCAGACAAGCCCGTCAGGGCGCGTCAGCGGGTGTTGGCGG
GTGTCGGGGCGCAGCCATGACCCAGTCACGTAGCGATAGCGGAGTGTATACTGGCTTAACTATGCGGCAT
CAGAGCAGATTGTACTGAGAGTGCACCATATGCGGTGTGAAATACCGCACAGATGCGTAAGGAGAAAATA
CCGCATCAGGCGCTCTTCCGCTTCCTCGCTCACTGACTCGCTGCGCTCGGTCGTTCGGCTGCGGCGAGCG
GTATCAGCTCACTCAAAGGCGGTAATACGGTTATCCACAGAATCAGGGGATAACGCAGGAAAGAACATGT
GAGCAAAAGGCCAGCAAAAGGCCAGGAACCGTAAAAAGGCCGCGTTGCTGGCGTTTTTCCATAGGCTCCG
CCCCCCTGACGAGCATCACAAAAATCGACGCTCAAGTCAGAGGTGGCGAAACCCGACAGGACTATAAAGA
TACCAGGGTTTCCCCCTGGAAGCTCCCTCGTGCGCTCTCCTGTTCCGACCCTGCCGCTTACCGGATACCT
GTCCGCCTTTCTCCCTTCGGGAAGCGTGGCGCTTTCTCATAGCTCACGCTGTAGGTATCTCAGTTCGGTG
TAGGTCGTTCGCTCCAAGCTGGGCTGTGTGCACGAACCCCCCGTTCAGCCCGACCGCTGCGCCTTATCCG
GTAACTATCGTCTTGAGTCCAACCCGGTAAGACACGACTTATCGCCACTGGCAGCAGCCACTGGTAACAG
GATTAGCAGAGCGAGGTATGTAGGCGGTGCTACAGAGTTCTTGAAGTGGTGGCCTAACTACGGCTACACT
AGAAGGACAGTATTTGGTATCTGCGCTCTGCTGAAGCCAGTTACCTTCGGAAAAAGAGTTGGTAGCTCTT
GATCCGGCAAACAAACCACCGCTGGTAGCGGTGGTTTTTTTGTTTGCAAGCAGCAGATTACGCGCAGAAA
AAAAGGATCTCAAGAAGATCCTTTGATCTTTTCTACGGGGTCTGACGCTCAGTGGAACGAAAACTCACGT
TAAGGGATTTTGGTCATGAGATTATCAAAAAGGATCTTCACCTAGATCCTTTTAAATTAAAAATGAAGTT
TTAAATCAATCTAAAGTATATATGAGTAAACTTGGTCTGACAGTTACCAATGCTTAATCAGTGAGGCACC
TATCTCAGCGATCTGTCTATTTCGTTCATCCATAGTTGCCTGACTCCCCGTCGTGTAGATAACTACGATA
CGGGAGGGCTTACCATCTGGCCCCAGTGCTGCAATGATACCGCGAGACCCACGCTCACCGGCTCCAGATT
TATCAGCAATAAACCAGCCAGCCGGAAGGGCCGAGCGCAGAAGTGGTCCTGCAACTTTATCCGCCTCCAT
CCAGTCTATTAATTGTTGCCGGGAAGCTAGAGTAAGTAGTTCGCCAGTTAATAGTTTGCGCAACGTTGTT
GCCATTGCTGCAGGCATCGTGGTGTCACGCTCGTCGTTTGGTATGGCTTCATTCAGCTCCGGTTCCCAAC
GATCAAGGCGAGTTACATGATCCCCCATGTTGTGCAAAAAAGCGGTTAGCTCCTTCGGTCCTCCGATCGT
TGTCAGAAGTAAGTTGGCCGCAGTGTTATCACTCATGGTTATGGCAGCACTGCATAATTCTCTTACTGTC
ATGCCATCCGTAAGATGCTTTTCTGTGACTGGTGAGTACTCAACCAAGTCATTCTGAGAATAGTGTATGC
GGCGACCGAGTTGCTCTTGCCCGGCGTCAACACGGGATAATACCGCGCCACATAGCAGAACTTTAAAAGT
GCTCATCATTGGAAAACGTTCTTCGGGGCGAAAACTCTCAAGGATCTTACCGCTGTTGAGATCCAGTTCG
ATGTAACCCACTCGTGCACCCAACTGATCTTCAGCATCTTTTACTTTCACCAGCGTTTCTGGGTGAGCAA
AAACAGGAAGGCAAAATGCCGCAAAAAAGGGAATAAGGGCGACACGGAAATGTTGAATACTCATACTCTT
CCTTTTTCAATATTATTGAAGCATTTATCAGGGTTATTGTCTCATGAGCGGATACATATTTGAATGTATT
TAGAAAAATAAACAAATAGGGGTTCCGCGCACATTTCCCCGAAAAGTGCCACCTGACGTCTAAGAAACCA
TTATTATCATGACATTAACCTATAAAAATAGGCGTATCACGAGGCCCTTTCGTCTTCAAGAATTCCCGAC
ACCATCGAATGGTGCAAAACCTTTCGCGGTATGGCATGATAGCGCCCGGAAGAGAGTCAATTCAGGGTGG
TGAATGTGAAACCAGTAACGTTATACGATGTCGCAGAGTATGCCGGTGTCTCTTATCAGACCGTTTCCCG
CGTGGTGAACCAGGCCAGCCACGTTTCTGCGAAAACGCGGGAAAAAGTGGAAGCGGCGATGGCGGAGCTG
AATTACATTCCCAACCGCGTGGCACAACAACTGGCGGGCAAACAGTCGTTGCTGATTGGCGTTGCCACCT
CCAGTCTGGCCCTGCACGCGCCGTCGCAAATTGTCGCGGCGATTAAATCTCGCGCCGATCAACTGGGTGC
CAGCGTGGTGGTGTCGATGGTAGAACGAAGCGGCGTCGAAGCCTGTAAAGCGGCGGTGCACAATCTTCTC
GCGCAACGCGTCAGTGGGCTGATCATTAACTATCCGCTGGATGACCAGGATGCCATTGCTGTGGAAGCTG
CCTGCACTAATGTTCCGGCGTTATTTCTTGATGTCTCTGACCAGACACCCATCAACAGTATTATTTTCTC
CCATGAAGACGGTACGCGACTGGGCGTGGAGCATCTGGTCGCATTGGGTCACCAGCAAATCGCGCTGTTA
GCGGGCCCATTAAGTTCTGTCTCGGCGCGTCTGCGTCTGGCTGGCTGGCATAAATATCTCACTCGCAATC
AAATTCAGCCGATAGCGGAACGGGAAGGCGACTGGAGTGCCATGTCCGGTTTTCAACAAACCATGCAAAT
GCTGAATGAGGGCATCGTTCCCACTGCGATGCTGGTTGCCAACGATCAGATGGCGCTGGGCGCAATGCGC
GCCATTACCGAGTCCGGGCTGCGCGTTGGTGCGGATATCTCGGTAGTGGGATACGACGATACCGAAGACA
GCTCATGTTATATCCCGCCGTTAACCACCATCAAACAGGATTTTCGCCTGCTGGGGCAAACCAGCGTGGA
CCGCTTGCTGCAACTCTCTCAGGGCCAGGCGGTGAAGGGCAATCAGCTGTTGCCCGTCTCACTGGTGAAA
AGAAAAACCACCCTGGCGCCCAATACGCAAACCGCCTCTCCCCGCGCGTTGGCCGATTCATTAATGCAGC
TGGCACGACAGGTTTCCCGACTGGAAAGCGGGCAGTGAGCGCAACGCAATTAATGTAAGTTAGCTCACTC
ATTAGGCACAATTCTCATGTTTGACAGCTTATCATCGACTGCACGGTGCACCAATGCTTCTGGCGTCAGG
CAGCCATCGGAAGCTGTGGTATGGCTGTGCAGGTCGTAAATCACTGCATAATTCGTGTCGCTCAAGGCGC
ACTCCCGTTCTGGATAATGTTTTTTGCGCCGACATCATAACGGTTCTGGCAAATATTCTGAAATGAGCTG
